Addgene plasmid #152679: pGBW-m4133708
Purpose: Mammalian expression plasmid for SARS-CoV-2 helicase
Depositing lab: Ginkgo Bioworks & Benjie Chen. Depositing organization: Ginkgo Bioworks.
Backbone
  Vector backbone: pTwist_CMV_Puro_6
  Backbone size w/o insert (bp): 6080
  Vector type: Mammalian Expression
  Selectable markers: Puromycin
Growth in bacteria
  Bacterial resistance: Ampicillin, 100 μg/mL
  Growth temperature: 37°C
  Growth strain: DH5alpha
  Copy number: High Copy
Gene/Insert
  Gene/Insert name: SARS-CoV-2 helicase (alt name: nsp13)
  Species: Severe acute respiratory syndrome coronavirus 2
  Insert size (bp): 1802
  Mutation: wt
  Entrez Gene: ORF1ab (a.k.a. GU280_gp01)
  Promoter: CMV
  Tag / fusion protein: Cleavable TEV;V5 (C terminal on backbone)
  Cloning method: Unknown
Resource information
  A portion of this plasmid was derived from a plasmid made by: GinkgoBioworks
Depositor comments: NCBI reference sequence: YP_009725308.1
How to cite: pGBW-m4133708 was a gift from Ginkgo Bioworks & Benjie Chen (Addgene plasmid # 152679 ; http://n2t.net/addgene:152679 ; RRID:Addgene_152679)
