[The description below was written by a language model from this plasmid's Addgene catalogue record and pLannotate feature annotations shown in this document.]
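Description:
pGBW-m4133708 is a mammalian expression plasmid built on the pTwist_CMV_Puro_6 backbone that carries the wild-type SARS-CoV-2 helicase (nsp13), a mature product of the viral ORF1ab replicase polyprotein. The full sequence record is about 8 kb. In bacteria it is maintained at high copy through a ColE1/pUC-type origin and selected with ampicillin via an intact β-lactamase (AmpR) gene. A short additional β-lactamase fragment is also annotated but appears to be a backbone remnant.

The roughly 1.8 kb helicase coding sequence spans the numbering origin of the circular record. The annotation tool labels it as a fragment of the SARS-CoV replicase polyprotein by homology. The functional text attached to that hit describes the 2'-O-methyltransferase and reflects the polyprotein database entry, not this insert. Expression is driven by the CMV enhancer together with CMV promoter elements, one of which is annotated as the truncated CMVd2 form, and the transcript ends at an SV40 polyadenylation signal. According to the catalogue fields, the backbone supplies a C-terminal V5 epitope preceded by a TEV protease cleavage site, which allows detection or capture and later tag removal. These tag elements are not individually annotated in the feature table.

A separate cassette places puromycin N-acetyltransferase under the human ubiquitin C promoter with a synthetic poly(A) signal, allowing puromycin selection of transfected mammalian cells. β-globin insulator elements, T7 and rrnG terminators and a further synthetic poly(A) signal flank the units, presumably to limit transcriptional read-through between them. The plasmid is intended for expressing tagged nsp13 in mammalian cells, but the record does not specify any particular downstream application.
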