Features (pLannotate 1.2.2; 19 found; start..end, strand, type, name):
   1926..2047    -  polyA_signal   SV40 poly(A) signal: SV40 polyadenylation signal
   2070..2139    -  CDS            large T antigen (fragment): large T antigen from SV40 (simian virus 40)
   2162..2208    +  terminator     T7 terminator: transcription terminator for bacteriophage T7 RNA polymerase
   2238..2374    +  terminator     rrnG terminator: transcription terminator from the E. coli ribosomal RNA rrnG operon (Albrechtsen et al., 1991)
   2419..2490    +  misc_feature   3' β-globin insulator: insulator downstream of the human β-globin locus (Farrell et al., 2002)
   2716..3304    -  rep_origin     ori: high-copy-number ColE1/pMB1/pBR322/pUC origin of replication
   3476..3540    -  CDS            bla(M) (fragment): β-lactamase lacking the signal sequence; bla(M); allows cytosolic expression of β-lactamase
   3804..5013    +  promoter       UbC promoter: human ubiquitin C promoter
   5017..5614    +  CDS            PuroR (fragment): puromycin N-acetyltransferase; pac from Streptomyces; confers resistance to puromycin
   5643..5691    +  polyA_signal   poly(A) signal: synthetic polyadenylation signal
   5957..6817    +  CDS            AmpR: β-lactamase; bla; confers resistance to ampicillin, carbenicillin, and related antibiotics
   6830..6966    +  terminator     rrnG terminator: transcription terminator from the E. coli ribosomal RNA rrnG operon (Albrechtsen et al., 1991)
   7111..7182    +  misc_feature   5' β-globin insulator: insulator upstream of the human β-globin locus (Farrell et al., 2002)
   7187..7233    -  terminator     T7 terminator: transcription terminator for bacteriophage T7 RNA polymerase
   7251..7299    -  polyA_signal   poly(A) signal: synthetic polyadenylation signal
   7380..7683    +  enhancer       CMV enhancer: human cytomegalovirus immediate early enhancer
   7756..7773    -  promoter       CMV promoter (fragment): human cytomegalovirus (CMV) immediate early promoter
   7836..7887    +  promoter       CMVd2 promoter: truncated human cytomegalovirus (CMV) immediate early promoter that yields moderately reduced expression relative to the full-length promoter
   7947..1816    +  CDS            rep (fragment) (across the origin): R1AB_SARS - Experimental evidence at protein level: Swiss-Prot protein existence level 1. [2'-O-methyltransferase]: Methyltransferase that mediates mRNA cap 2'-O-ribose methylation to the 5'-cap structure of viral mRNAs. N7-methyl guanosine cap is a prerequisite for binding of nsp16. Therefore plays an essential role in viral mRNAs cap methylation which is essential to evade immune system. From Severe acute respiratory syndrome coronavirus (SARS-CoV).
>Addgene plasmid #152679 | pGBW-m4133708 | depositor full sequence | sequence record 295691 | Full Sequence
CACCATGGCGGTGGGGGCTTGCGTACTATGTAACAGCCAGACGTCATTGCGCTGCGGTGCATGTATAAGA
AGGCCGTTTCTGTGTTGCAAATGCTGCTACGATCATGTTATTTCGACTTCTCACAAGCTTGTGCTCAGTG
TCAATCCTTATGTGTGTAATGCCCCCGGATGCGACGTCACAGATGTTACCCAACTGTACCTGGGCGGCAT
GTCCTATTATTGTAAGAGCCACAAACCACCAATCTCCTTCCCCCTGTGCGCCAACGGACAGGTGTTTGGG
CTCTACAAAAACACATGTGTGGGATCTGACAATGTCACCGACTTCAACGCTATCGCCACATGCGATTGGA
CTAATGCAGGCGACTACATTTTAGCCAACACCTGTACCGAACGGCTGAAGTTATTTGCGGCTGAGACTCT
AAAGGCAACTGAGGAAACCTTCAAACTTTCATATGGTATCGCCACGGTACGTGAGGTGTTGTCTGATCGA
GAACTGCATCTCAGTTGGGAGGTCGGGAAGCCTAGACCTCCCCTTAATCGAAATTACGTGTTCACAGGTT
ATAGGGTTACCAAGAACAGCAAAGTCCAGATCGGCGAATATACTTTTGAGAAGGGAGATTACGGTGACGC
CGTAGTGTATCGTGGCACAACAACATACAAACTGAATGTTGGGGATTACTTCGTGCTGACGTCCCACACC
GTTATGCCGCTCTCAGCTCCAACTTTGGTTCCCCAGGAACATTACGTGCGGATTACTGGACTCTATCCAA
CGCTAAACATAAGCGACGAGTTTTCCAGCAACGTGGCTAATTACCAAAAGGTCGGCATGCAGAAGTACTC
CACCCTTCAGGGTCCTCCTGGGACTGGCAAAAGTCACTTCGCCATCGGACTGGCACTTTACTATCCCAGT
GCGCGCATTGTATATACCGCCTGCTCACATGCGGCAGTGGACGCCCTGTGTGAGAAGGCTTTAAAGTATC
TGCCAATAGACAAATGCTCTCGCATTATCCCTGCCAGGGCCAGAGTGGAGTGCTTTGATAAGTTTAAAGT
GAACTCGACCCTCGAACAGTATGTCTTCTGCACAGTTAACGCATTGCCCGAAACGACCGCCGATATAGTT
GTGTTCGACGAAATCTCAATGGCTACCAATTATGATCTCTCCGTCGTCAATGCACGGCTGCGGGCCAAAC
ACTACGTCTACATCGGGGACCCCGCGCAGTTACCAGCACCGCGAACCCTACTGACTAAGGGCACACTTGA
GCCAGAGTACTTCAACAGCGTATGTAGACTGATGAAAACCATTGGCCCTGATATGTTCCTGGGAACATGT
CGGAGGTGCCCCGCTGAAATAGTGGACACCGTTTCAGCACTTGTGTACGACAATAAGCTCAAAGCACACA
AGGATAAATCCGCACAATGTTTTAAGATGTTTTACAAAGGGGTTATTACCCATGATGTGTCTAGCGCTAT
CAATCGCCCTCAGATTGGCGTGGTGAGAGAGTTTTTGACGCGAAATCCCGCCTGGCGAAAGGCCGTATTC
ATCAGTCCTTACAACTCGCAAAATGCCGTCGCTAGTAAGATTTTAGGACTCCCTACTCAGACAGTTGATA
GCTCTCAAGGTTCTGAATACGATTATGTGATTTTTACTCAGACTACCGAAACGGCACATTCTTGTAACGT
CAACCGTTTTAACGTGGCCATTACAAGGGCCAAGGTTGGCATCTTGTGTATCATGTCAGACCGGGACCTG
TATGATAAACTGCAATTCACATCTTTGGAGATACCGCGCCGCAATGTCGCTACCCTTCAGGAAAACCTTT
ACTTTCAGTCGGGGAAACCTATACCCAATCCACTTCTCGGCTTAGATTCTACCTAAGCTAGCTTGACTGA
CTGAGATACAGCGTACCTTCAGCTCACAGACATGATAAGATACATTGATGAGTTTGGACAAACCACAACT
AGAATGCAGTGAAAAAAATGCTTTATTTGTGAAATTTGTGATGCTATTGCTTTATTTGTAACCATTATAA
GCTGCAATAAACAAGTTAACAACAACAATTGCATTCATTTTATGTTTCAGGTTCAGGGGGAGGTGTGGGA
GGTTTTTTAAAGCAAGTAAAACCTCTACAAATGTGGTATTGGCCCATCTCTATCGGTATCGTAGCATAAC
CCCTTGGGGCCTCTAAACGGGTCTTGAGGGGTTTTTTGTGCCCCTCGGGCCGGATTGCTATCTACCGGCA
TTGGCGCAGAAAAAAATGCCTGATGCGACGCTGCGCGTCTTATACTCCCACATATGCCAGATTCAGCAAC
GGATACGGCTTCCCCAACTTGCCCACTTCCATACGTGTCCTCCTTACCAGAAATTTATCCTTAAGGTCGT
CAGCTATCCTGCAGGCGATCTCTCGATTTCGATCAAGACATTCCTTTAATGGTCTTTTCTGGACACCACT
AGGGGTCAGAAGTAGTTCATCAAACTTTCTTCCCTCCCTAATCTCATTGGTTACCTTGGGCTATCGAAAC
TTAATTAACCAGTCAAGTCAGCTACTTGGCGAGATCGACTTGTCTGGGTTTCGACTACGCTCAGAATTGC
GTCAGTCAAGTTCGATCTGGTCCTTGCTATTGCACCCGTTCTCCGATTACGAGTTTCATTTAAATCATGT
GAGCAAAAGGCCAGCAAAAGGCCAGGAACCGTAAAAAGGCCGCGTTGCTGGCGTTTTTCCATAGGCTCCG
CCCCCCTGACGAGCATCACAAAAATCGACGCTCAAGTCAGAGGTGGCGAAACCCGACAGGACTATAAAGA
TACCAGGCGTTTCCCCCTGGAAGCTCCCTCGTGCGCTCTCCTGTTCCGACCCTGCCGCTTACCGGATACC
TGTCCGCCTTTCTCCCTTCGGGAAGCGTGGCGCTTTCTCATAGCTCACGCTGTAGGTATCTCAGTTCGGT
GTAGGTCGTTCGCTCCAAGCTGGGCTGTGTGCACGAACCCCCCGTTCAGCCCGACCGCTGCGCCTTATCC
GGTAACTATCGTCTTGAGTCCAACCCGGTAAGACACGACTTATCGCCACTGGCAGCAGCCACTGGTAACA
GGATTAGCAGAGCGAGGTATGTAGGCGGTGCTACAGAGTTCTTGAAGTGGTGGCCTAACTACGGCTACAC
TAGAAGAACAGTATTTGGTATCTGCGCTCTGCTGAAGCCAGTTACCTTCGGAAAAAGAGTTGGTAGCTCT
TGATCCGGCAAACAAACCACCGCTGGTAGCGGTGGTTTTTTTGTTTGCAAGCAGCAGATTACGCGCAGAA
AAAAAGGATCTCAAGAAGATCCTTTGATCTTTTCTACGGGGTCTGACGCTCAGTGGAACGAAAACTCACG
TTAAGGGATTTTGGTCATGAGATTATCAAAAAGGATCTTCACCTAGATCCTTTTAAATTAAAAATGAAGT
TTTAAATCAATCTAAAGTATATATGAGTAAACTTGGTCTGACAGTTACCAATGCTTAATCAGTGAGGCAC
CTATCTCAGCGATCTGTCTATTTCGTTCATCCATAGTTGCATTTAAATTTCCGAACTCTCCAAGGCCCTC
GTCGGAAAATCTTCAAACCTTTCGTCCGATCCATCTTGCAGGCTACCTCTCGAACGAACTATCGCAAGTC
TCTTGGCCGGCCTTGCGCCTTGGCTATTGCTTGGCAGCGCCTATCGCCAGGTATTACTCCAATCCCGAAT
ATCCGAGATCGGGATCACCCGAGAGAAGTTCAACCTACATCCTCAATCCCGATCTATCCGAGATCCGAGG
AATATCGAAATCGGGGCGCGCCTGGCCTCCGCGCCGGGTTTTGGCGCCTCCCGCGGGCGCCCCCCTCGTC
ACGGCGAGCGCTGCCACGTCAGACGAAGGGCGCAGGAGCGTCCTGATCCTTCCGCCCGGACGCTCAGGAC
AGCGGCCCGCTGCTCATAAGACTCGGCCTTAGAACCCCAGTATCAGCAGAAGGACATTTTAGGACGGGAC
TTGGGTGACTCTAGGGCACTGGTTTTCTTTCCAGAGAGCGGAACAGGCGAGGAAAAGTAGTCCCTTCTCG
GCGATTCTGCGGAGGGATCTCCGTGGGGCGGTGAACGCCGATGATTATATAAGGACGCGCCGGGTGTGGC
ACAGCTAGTTCCGTCGCAGCCGGGATTTGGGTCGCGGTTCTTGTTTGTGGATCGCTGTGATCGTCACTTG
GTGAGTAGCGGGCTGCTGGGCTGGCCGGGGCTTTCGTGGCCGCCGGGCCGCTCGGTGGGACGGAAGCGTG
TGGAGAGACCGCCAAGGGCTGTAGTCTGGGTCCGCGAGCAAGGTTGCCCTGAACTGGGGGTTGGGGGGAG
CGCAGCAAAATGGCGGCTGTTCCCGAGTCTTGAATGGAAGACGCTTGTGAGGCGGGCTGTGAGGTCGTTG
AAACAAGGTGGGGGGCATGGTGGGCGGCAAGAACCCAAGGTCTTGAGCCCTTCGCTAATGCGGGAAAGCT
CTTATTCGGGTGAGATGGGCTGGGCACCATCTGGGGACCCTGACGTGAAGTTTGTCACTGACTGGAGAAC
TCGGTTTGTCGTCTGTTGCGGGGGCGGCAGTTATGGCGGTGCCGTTGGGCAGTGCACCCGTACCTTTGGG
AGCGCGCGCCCTCGTCGTGTCGTGACGTCACCCGTTCTGTTGGCTTATAATGCAGGGTGGGGCCACCTGC
CGGTAGGTGTGCGGTAGGCTTTTCTCCGTCGCAGGACGCAGGGTTCGGGCCTAGGGTAGGCTCTCCTGAA
TCGACAGGCGCCGGACCTCTGGTGAGGGGAGGGATAAGTGAGGCGTCAGTTTCTTTGGTCGGTTTTATGT
ACCTATCTTCTTAAGTAGCTGAAGCTCCGGTTTTGAACTATGCGCTCGGGGTTGGCGAGTGTGTTTTGTG
AAGTTTTTTAGGCACCTTTTGAAATGTAATCATTTGGGTCAATATGTAATTTTCAGTGTTAGACTTGTAA
ATTGTCCGCTAAATTCTGGCCGTTTTTGGCTTTTTTGTTAGACAACATGACCGAGTACAAGCCCACGGTG
CGCCTCGCCACCCGCGACGACGTCCCCAGGGCCGTACGCACCCTCGCCGCCGCGTTCGCCGACTACCCCG
CCACGCGCCACACCGTCGATCCGGACCGCCACATCGAGCGGGTCACCGAGCTGCAAGAACTCTTCCTCAC
GCGCGTCGGGCTCGACATCGGCAAGGTGTGGGTCGCGGACGACGGCGCCGCGGTGGCGGTCTGGACCACG
CCGGAGAGCGTCGAAGCGGGGGCGGTGTTCGCCGAGATCGGCCCGCGCATGGCCGAGTTGAGCGGTTCCC
GGCTGGCCGCGCAGCAACAGATGGAGGGCCTCCTGGCGCCGCACCGGCCCAAGGAGCCCGCGTGGTTCCT
GGCCACCGTCGGCGTCTCGCCCGACCACCAGGGCAAGGGTCTGGGCAGCGCCGTCGTGCTCCCCGGAGTG
GAGGCCGCCGAGCGCGCCGGGGTGCCCGCCTTCCTGGAGACCTCCGCGCCCCGCAACCTCCCCTTCTACG
AGCGGCTCGGCTTCACCGTCACCGCCGACGTCGAGGTGCCCGAAGGACCGCGCACCTGGTGCATGACCCG
CAAGCCCGGTGCCTAGGCTAGTATGTAAGCCTAGTCTTAGATAATAAAATCGCTATCCATCGAAGATGGA
TGTGTGTTGGTTTTTTGTGTGTGTAACGCTAGGCGCGCCTGGTGTACCGAGAACGATCCTCTCAGTGCGA
GTCTCGACGATCCATATCGTTGCTTGGCAGTCAGCCAGTCGGAATCCAGCTTGGGACCCAGGAAGTCCAA
TCGTCAGATATTGTACTCAAGCCTGGTCACGGCAGCGTACCGATCTGTTTAAACCTAGATATTGATAGTC
TGATCGGTCAACGTATAATCGAGTCCTAGCTTTTGCAAACATCTATCAAGAGACAGGATCAGCAGGAGGC
TTTCGCATGAGTATTCAACATTTCCGTGTCGCCCTTATTCCCTTTTTTGCGGCATTTTGCCTTCCTGTTT
TTGCTCACCCAGAAACGCTGGTGAAAGTAAAAGATGCTGAAGATCAGTTGGGTGCGCGAGTGGGTTACAT
CGAACTGGATCTCAACAGCGGTAAGATCCTTGAGAGTTTTCGCCCCGAAGAACGCTTTCCAATGATGAGC
ACTTTTAAAGTTCTGCTATGTGGCGCGGTATTATCCCGTATTGACGCCGGGCAAGAGCAACTCGGTCGCC
GCATACACTATTCTCAGAATGACTTGGTTGAGTATTCACCAGTCACAGAAAAGCATCTTACGGATGGCAT
GACAGTAAGAGAATTATGCAGTGCTGCCATAACCATGAGTGATAACACTGCGGCCAACTTACTTCTGACA
ACGATTGGAGGACCGAAGGAGCTAACCGCTTTTTTGCACAACATGGGGGATCATGTAACTCGCCTTGATC
GTTGGGAACCGGAGCTGAATGAAGCCATACCAAACGACGAGCGTGACACCACGATGCCTGTAGCAATGGC
AACAACCTTGCGTAAACTATTAACTGGCGAACTACTTACTCTAGCTTCCCGGCAACAGTTGATAGACTGG
ATGGAGGCGGATAAAGTTGCAGGACCACTTCTGCGCTCGGCCCTTCCGGCTGGCTGGTTTATTGCTGATA
AATCTGGAGCCGGTGAGCGTGGGTCTCGCGGTATCATTGCAGCACTGGGGCCAGATGGTAAGCCCTCCCG
TATCGTAGTTATCTACACGACGGGGAGTCAGGCAACTATGGATGAACGAAATAGACAGATCGCTGAGATA
GGTGCCTCACTGATTAAGCATTGGTAACCGATTCTAGGTGCATTGGCGCAGAAAAAAATGCCTGATGCGA
CGCTGCGCGTCTTATACTCCCACATATGCCAGATTCAGCAACGGATACGGCTTCCCCAACTTGCCCACTT
CCATACGTGTCCTCCTTACCAGAAATTTATCCTTAAGATCGTTTAAACTCGACTCTGGCTCTATCGAATC
TCCGTCGTTTCGAGCTTACGCGAACAGCCGTGGCGCTCATTTGCTCGTCGGGCATCGAATCTCGTCAGCT
ATCGTCAGCTTACCTTTTTGGCAGCGATCGCGGCTCCCGACATCTTGGACCATTAGCTCCACAGGTATCT
TCTTCCCTCTAGTGGTCATAACAGCAGCTTCAGCTACCTCTCAATTCAAAAAACCCCTCAAGACCCGTTT
AGAGGCCCCAAGGGGTTATGCTATCAATCGTTGCGTTACACACACAAAAAACCAACACACATCCATCTTC
GATGGATAGCGATTTTATTATCTAACTGCTGATCGAGTGTAGCCAGATCTAGTAATCAATTACGGGGTCA
TTAGTTCATAGCCCATATATGGAGTTCCGCGTTACATAACTTACGGTAAATGGCCCGCCTGGCTGACCGC
CCAACGACCCCCGCCCATTGACGTCAATAATGACGTATGTTCCCATAGTAACGCCAATAGGGACTTTCCA
TTGACGTCAATGGGTGGAGTATTTACGGTAAACTGCCCACTTGGCAGTACATCAAGTGTATCATATGCCA
AGTACGCCCCCTATTGACGTCAATGACGGTAAATGGCCCGCCTGGCATTATGCCCAGTACATGACCTTAT
GGGACTTTCCTACTTGGCAGTACATCTACGTATTAGTCATCGCTATTACCATGCTGATGCGGTTTTGGCA
GTACATCAATGGGCGTGGATAGCGGTTTGACTCACGGGGATTTCCAAGTCTCCACCCCATTGACGTCAAT
GGGAGTTTGTTTTGGCACCAAAATCAACGGGACTTTCCAAAATGTCGTAACAACTCCGCCCCATTGACGC
AAATGGGCGGTAGGCGTGTACGGTGGGAGGTCTATATAAGCAGAGCTGGTTTAGTGAACCGTCAGATCAG
ATCTTTGTCGATCCTACCATCCACTCGACACACCCGCCAGCGGCCGC
